>Addgene plasmid #15057 | pBS XFS-319 (DM#133) | addgene partial sequence | sequence record 114759 | M13pUC-Fwd 5'-CCCAGTCACGACGTTGTAAAACG-3'
GTAATACGACTCACTATAGGGCGAATTGGGTACCGGGCCCCCCCTCGAGGTCGACGGTATCGATAAGCTT
GATATCGAATTCCCTTAGAAAAAAAGGAAAAAAAAAAAAAAAAAGTATTTTGCTTTAAAGTCTTCATTAC
CGAGGGGTTGCCTTTAGAAATCTTACTCTGCGTTGCGGTAATTCACTTACAGTTGCAAGATCCACTGTGT
TTCACTTCCAAAAGAATCCCCGTGGAGCAGGCTGCCTGTTTCATGGCGCACTCGCTCGGGTAAGTCGTGT
TGTCGCTGGCGCACACTGTATCGTCTGACTTGCTCTCTCCGCACAGATCATCGCACAGCGCACAGCGACC
TCTACCCACTCTACTGTCCCACAGGCATTTCTTTCCAGCGCTGCACTGAATATCTTCACAAGACTTGGCT
TTTATGCATTTCCCCTCGTAGGCTAATCCAATGGATCTGCCCAGCAGGCAGGTAGCCTTCCTCAGGTGGC
ACGCACTTCCATAGGTTATTCCATCATTCCCACACAGATATTGGTCAGGGGAGGTAGGCTCCGGGCAAAT
CCGATTACATGTCACACAGTAGGCGTTATTGGTCTGATCCACCACACACGAGGAGCTCCCTGGACACAGC
ACGTCCCTGCAAGTCTTTTTGCATTTTCCTTGGTACTGCACATCCAGCTCCGGGACCCCTTTACATTTGG
CTTTGAGCAAAGCGCACTCATCCTTATAGGTTTTGCCATCAATTCCGCACACTGAACCTTTCCAAGTAAT
GTTGGAACAATCCGGAGCGCAGACACACCTCGGCTTGTTCTTCTTGTTCATTTTACATTTCTTCCCAGGG
CCACAGTCTACGTTCTCACATGTTTCTTTGCAGGGGATGCAATGTGGGG
