[The description below was written by a language model from this plasmid's Addgene catalogue record.]
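Description:
pBS XFS-319 is a cloning and in vitro transcription plasmid that carries a Xenopus laevis follistatin cDNA in the pBluescript II SK backbone, a phagemid of about 3 kb. It is catalogued as a bacterial expression vector, is maintained at high copy in E. coli, and is selected with ampicillin. No feature table accompanies the record, so individual backbone elements are not itemised. pBluescript vectors generally carry a pUC-type origin, an f1 origin for single-stranded DNA rescue, and a polylinker within the lacZα fragment, flanked by opposing T3 and T7 phage promoters. This fits the T3 and T7 sequencing primers listed for the 5′ and 3′ ends of the insert.

The insert is about 1.17 kb and encodes the short form of Xenopus follistatin (fst, also called XFS). It comprises the open reading frame plus roughly 100 bp each of 5′ and 3′ untranslated sequence. It was cloned between NotI at the 5′ end and EcoRI at the 3′ end, and both sites remain intact, so the fragment can be excised or moved into another vector. No epitope tags, reporters or eukaryotic promoters are recorded.

The record does not state an intended use. A cDNA flanked by phage promoters in this backbone is typically used as a template for sense or antisense RNA synthesis, for example to make in situ hybridisation probes, and as a source of the cDNA for subcloning. The associated publication describes follistatin as an activin antagonist that is expressed in the Spemann organizer and has direct neuralizing activity in frog embryos. The depositor refers users to the author's map for further details of the construct.
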