Addgene plasmid #15057: pBS XFS-319 (DM#133)
Depositing lab: Douglas Melton. Publication: Follistatin, an antagonist of activin, is expressed in the Spemann organizer and displays direct neuralizing activity. Hemmati-Brivanlou A, Kelly OG, Melton DA. Cell. 1994 Apr 22. 77(2):283-95. 10.1016/0092-8674(94)90320-4 PubMed 8168135.
Backbone
  Vector backbone: pBlueScript SK II
  Backbone size w/o insert (bp): 3000
  Vector type: Bacterial Expression
Growth in bacteria
  Bacterial resistance: Ampicillin, 100 μg/mL
  Growth temperature: 37°C
  Growth strain: DH5alpha
  Copy number: High Copy
Gene/Insert
  Gene/Insert name: Follistatin (alt name: XFS)
  Species: X. laevis (frog)
  Insert size (bp): 1173
  Entrez Gene: fst (a.k.a. FS, xfs)
  Cloning method: Restriction Enzyme; 5′ cloning site Not I (not destroyed); 3′ cloning site EcoRI (not destroyed)
  Sequencing primers: 5′ T3; 3′ T7
Terms and licenses: Academic/Nonprofit Terms; Industry Terms: Not Available to Industry
Depositor comments: Short form of Xenopus follistatin. Contains ORF with ~100 bp of 5' and 3' UTR. See author's map for more information.
How to cite: pBS XFS-319 (DM#133) was a gift from Douglas Melton (Addgene plasmid # 15057)
